>Addgene plasmid #223519 | pLentiCRISPR v2 puro hGSDME gRNA1 | addgene full sequence | sequence record 444788 | Addgene NGS Result
TGATGCGGTTTTGGCAGTACATCAATGGGCGTGGATAGCGGTTTGACTCACGGGGATTTCCAAGTCTCCA
CCCCATTGACGTCAATGGGAGTTTGTTTTGGCACCAAAATCAACGGGACTTTCCAAAATGTCGTAACAAC
TCCGCCCCATTGACGCAAATGGGCGGTAGGCGTGTACGGTGGGAGGTCTATATAAGCAGCGCGTTTTGCC
TGTACTGGGTCTCTCTGGTTAGACCAGATCTGAGCCTGGGAGCTCTCTGGCTAACTAGGGAACCCACTGC
TTAAGCCTCAATAAAGCTTGCCTTGAGTGCTTCAAGTAGTGTGTGCCCGTCTGTTGTGTGACTCTGGTAA
CTAGAGATCCCTCAGACCCTTTTAGTCAGTGTGGAAAATCTCTAGCAGTGGCGCCCGAACAGGGACTTGA
AAGCGAAAGGGAAACCAGAGGAGCTCTCTCGACGCAGGACTCGGCTTGCTGAAGCGCGCACGGCAAGAGG
CGAGGGGCGGCGACTGGTGAGTACGCCAAAAATTTTGACTAGCGGAGGCTAGAAGGAGAGAGATGGGTGC
GAGAGCGTCAGTATTAAGCGGGGGAGAATTAGATCGCGATGGGAAAAAATTCGGTTAAGGCCAGGGGGAA
AGAAAAAATATAAATTAAAACATATAGTATGGGCAAGCAGGGAGCTAGAACGATTCGCAGTTAATCCTGG
CCTGTTAGAAACATCAGAAGGCTGTAGACAAATACTGGGACAGCTACAACCATCCCTTCAGACAGGATCA
GAAGAACTTAGATCATTATATAATACAGTAGCAACCCTCTATTGTGTGCATCAAAGGATAGAGATAAAAG
ACACCAAGGAAGCTTTAGACAAGATAGAGGAAGAGCAAAACAAAAGTAAGACCACCGCACAGCAAGCGGC
CGCTGATCTTCAGACCTGGAGGAGGAGATATGAGGGACAATTGGAGAAGTGAATTATATAAATATAAAGT
AGTAAAAATTGAACCATTAGGAGTAGCACCCACCAAGGCAAAGAGAAGAGTGGTGCAGAGAGAAAAAAGA
GCAGTGGGAATAGGAGCTTTGTTCCTTGGGTTCTTGGGAGCAGCAGGAAGCACTATGGGCGCAGCGTCAA
TGACGCTGACGGTACAGGCCAGACAATTATTGTCTGGTATAGTGCAGCAGCAGAACAATTTGCTGAGGGC
TATTGAGGCGCAACAGCATCTGTTGCAACTCACAGTCTGGGGCATCAAGCAGCTCCAGGCAAGAATCCTG
GCTGTGGAAAGATACCTAAAGGATCAACAGCTCCTGGGGATTTGGGGTTGCTCTGGAAAACTCATTTGCA
CCACTGCTGTGCCTTGGAATGCTAGTTGGAGTAATAAATCTCTGGAACAGATTTGGAATCACACGACCTG
GATGGAGTGGGACAGAGAAATTAACAATTACACAAGCTTAATACACTCCTTAATTGAAGAATCGCAAAAC
CAGCAAGAAAAGAATGAACAAGAATTATTGGAATTAGATAAATGGGCAAGTTTGTGGAATTGGTTTAACA
TAACAAATTGGCTGTGGTATATAAAATTATTCATAATGATAGTAGGAGGCTTGGTAGGTTTAAGAATAGT
TTTTGCTGTACTTTCTATAGTGAATAGAGTTAGGCAGGGATATTCACCATTATCGTTTCAGACCCACCTC
CCAACCCCGAGGGGACCCGACAGGCCCGAAGGAATAGAAGAAGAAGGTGGAGAGAGAGACAGAGACAGAT
CCATTCGATTAGTGAACGGATCGGCACTGCGTGCGCCAATTCTGCAGACAAATGGCAGTATTCATCCACA
ATTTTAAAAGAAAAGGGGGGATTGGGGGGTACAGTGCAGGGGAAAGAATAGTAGACATAATAGCAACAGA
CATACAAACTAAAGAATTACAAAAACAAATTACAAAAATTCAAAATTTTCGGGTTTATTACAGGGACAGC
AGAGATCCAGTTTGGTTAATTAAGGTACCGAGGGCCTATTTCCCATGATTCCTTCATATTTGCATATACG
ATACAAGGCTGTTAGAGAGATAATTAGAATTAATTTGACTGTAAACACAAAGATATTAGTACAAAATACG
TGACGTAGAAAGTAATAATTTCTTGGGTAGTTTGCAGTTTTAAAATTATGTTTTAAAATGGACTATCATA
TGCTTACCGTAACTTGAAAGTATTTCGATTTCTTGGCTTTATATATCTTGTGGAAAGGACGAAACACCGT
AAGTTACAGCTTCTAAGTCGTTTTAGAGCTAGAAATAGCAAGTTAAAATAAGGCTAGTCCGTTATCAACT
TGAAAAAGTGGCACCGAGTCGGTGCTTTTTTGAATTCGCTAGCTAGGTCTTGAAAGGAGTGGGAATTGGC
TCCGGTGCCCGTCAGTGGGCAGAGCGCACATCGCCCACAGTCCCCGAGAAGTTGGGGGGAGGGGTCGGCA
ATTGATCCGGTGCCTAGAGAAGGTGGCGCGGGGTAAACTGGGAAAGTGATGTCGTGTACTGGCTCCGCCT
TTTTCCCGAGGGTGGGGGAGAACCGTATATAAGTGCAGTAGTCGCCGTGAACGTTCTTTTTCGCAACGGG
TTTGCCGCCAGAACACAGGACCGGTTCTAGAGCGCTGCCACCATGGACAAGAAGTACAGCATCGGCCTGG
ACATCGGCACCAACTCTGTGGGCTGGGCCGTGATCACCGACGAGTACAAGGTGCCCAGCAAGAAATTCAA
GGTGCTGGGCAACACCGACCGGCACAGCATCAAGAAGAACCTGATCGGAGCCCTGCTGTTCGACAGCGGC
GAAACAGCCGAGGCCACCCGGCTGAAGAGAACCGCCAGAAGAAGATACACCAGACGGAAGAACCGGATCT
GCTATCTGCAAGAGATCTTCAGCAACGAGATGGCCAAGGTGGACGACAGCTTCTTCCACAGACTGGAAGA
GTCCTTCCTGGTGGAAGAGGATAAGAAGCACGAGCGGCACCCCATCTTCGGCAACATCGTGGACGAGGTG
GCCTACCACGAGAAGTACCCCACCATCTACCACCTGAGAAAGAAACTGGTGGACAGCACCGACAAGGCCG
ACCTGCGGCTGATCTATCTGGCCCTGGCCCACATGATCAAGTTCCGGGGCCACTTCCTGATCGAGGGCGA
CCTGAACCCCGACAACAGCGACGTGGACAAGCTGTTCATCCAGCTGGTGCAGACCTACAACCAGCTGTTC
GAGGAAAACCCCATCAACGCCAGCGGCGTGGACGCCAAGGCCATCCTGTCTGCCAGACTGAGCAAGAGCA
GACGGCTGGAAAATCTGATCGCCCAGCTGCCCGGCGAGAAGAAGAATGGCCTGTTCGGAAACCTGATTGC
CCTGAGCCTGGGCCTGACCCCCAACTTCAAGAGCAACTTCGACCTGGCCGAGGATGCCAAACTGCAGCTG
AGCAAGGACACCTACGACGACGACCTGGACAACCTGCTGGCCCAGATCGGCGACCAGTACGCCGACCTGT
TTCTGGCCGCCAAGAACCTGTCCGACGCCATCCTGCTGAGCGACATCCTGAGAGTGAACACCGAGATCAC
CAAGGCCCCCCTGAGCGCCTCTATGATCAAGAGATACGACGAGCACCACCAGGACCTGACCCTGCTGAAA
GCTCTCGTGCGGCAGCAGCTGCCTGAGAAGTACAAAGAGATTTTCTTCGACCAGAGCAAGAACGGCTACG
CCGGCTACATTGACGGCGGAGCCAGCCAGGAAGAGTTCTACAAGTTCATCAAGCCCATCCTGGAAAAGAT
GGACGGCACCGAGGAACTGCTCGTGAAGCTGAACAGAGAGGACCTGCTGCGGAAGCAGCGGACCTTCGAC
AACGGCAGCATCCCCCACCAGATCCACCTGGGAGAGCTGCACGCCATTCTGCGGCGGCAGGAAGATTTTT
ACCCATTCCTGAAGGACAACCGGGAAAAGATCGAGAAGATCCTGACCTTCCGCATCCCCTACTACGTGGG
CCCTCTGGCCAGGGGAAACAGCAGATTCGCCTGGATGACCAGAAAGAGCGAGGAAACCATCACCCCCTGG
AACTTCGAGGAAGTGGTGGACAAGGGCGCTTCCGCCCAGAGCTTCATCGAGCGGATGACCAACTTCGATA
AGAACCTGCCCAACGAGAAGGTGCTGCCCAAGCACAGCCTGCTGTACGAGTACTTCACCGTGTATAACGA
GCTGACCAAAGTGAAATACGTGACCGAGGGAATGAGAAAGCCCGCCTTCCTGAGCGGCGAGCAGAAAAAG
GCCATCGTGGACCTGCTGTTCAAGACCAACCGGAAAGTGACCGTGAAGCAGCTGAAAGAGGACTACTTCA
AGAAAATCGAGTGCTTCGACTCCGTGGAAATCTCCGGCGTGGAAGATCGGTTCAACGCCTCCCTGGGCAC
ATACCACGATCTGCTGAAAATTATCAAGGACAAGGACTTCCTGGACAATGAGGAAAACGAGGACATTCTG
GAAGATATCGTGCTGACCCTGACACTGTTTGAGGACAGAGAGATGATCGAGGAACGGCTGAAAACCTATG
CCCACCTGTTCGACGACAAAGTGATGAAGCAGCTGAAGCGGCGGAGATACACCGGCTGGGGCAGGCTGAG
CCGGAAGCTGATCAACGGCATCCGGGACAAGCAGTCCGGCAAGACAATCCTGGATTTCCTGAAGTCCGAC
GGCTTCGCCAACAGAAACTTCATGCAGCTGATCCACGACGACAGCCTGACCTTTAAAGAGGACATCCAGA
AAGCCCAGGTGTCCGGCCAGGGCGATAGCCTGCACGAGCACATTGCCAATCTGGCCGGCAGCCCCGCCAT
TAAGAAGGGCATCCTGCAGACAGTGAAGGTGGTGGACGAGCTCGTGAAAGTGATGGGCCGGCACAAGCCC
GAGAACATCGTGATCGAAATGGCCAGAGAGAACCAGACCACCCAGAAGGGACAGAAGAACAGCCGCGAGA
GAATGAAGCGGATCGAAGAGGGCATCAAAGAGCTGGGCAGCCAGATCCTGAAAGAACACCCCGTGGAAAA
CACCCAGCTGCAGAACGAGAAGCTGTACCTGTACTACCTGCAGAATGGGCGGGATATGTACGTGGACCAG
GAACTGGACATCAACCGGCTGTCCGACTACGATGTGGACCATATCGTGCCTCAGAGCTTTCTGAAGGACG
ACTCCATCGACAACAAGGTGCTGACCAGAAGCGACAAGAACCGGGGCAAGAGCGACAACGTGCCCTCCGA
AGAGGTCGTGAAGAAGATGAAGAACTACTGGCGGCAGCTGCTGAACGCCAAGCTGATTACCCAGAGAAAG
TTCGACAATCTGACCAAGGCCGAGAGAGGCGGCCTGAGCGAACTGGATAAGGCCGGCTTCATCAAGAGAC
AGCTGGTGGAAACCCGGCAGATCACAAAGCACGTGGCACAGATCCTGGACTCCCGGATGAACACTAAGTA
CGACGAGAATGACAAGCTGATCCGGGAAGTGAAAGTGATCACCCTGAAGTCCAAGCTGGTGTCCGATTTC
CGGAAGGATTTCCAGTTTTACAAAGTGCGCGAGATCAACAACTACCACCACGCCCACGACGCCTACCTGA
ACGCCGTCGTGGGAACCGCCCTGATCAAAAAGTACCCTAAGCTGGAAAGCGAGTTCGTGTACGGCGACTA
CAAGGTGTACGACGTGCGGAAGATGATCGCCAAGAGCGAGCAGGAAATCGGCAAGGCTACCGCCAAGTAC
TTCTTCTACAGCAACATCATGAACTTTTTCAAGACCGAGATTACCCTGGCCAACGGCGAGATCCGGAAGC
GGCCTCTGATCGAGACAAACGGCGAAACCGGGGAGATCGTGTGGGATAAGGGCCGGGATTTTGCCACCGT
GCGGAAAGTGCTGAGCATGCCCCAAGTGAATATCGTGAAAAAGACCGAGGTGCAGACAGGCGGCTTCAGC
AAAGAGTCTATCCTGCCCAAGAGGAACAGCGATAAGCTGATCGCCAGAAAGAAGGACTGGGACCCTAAGA
AGTACGGCGGCTTCGACAGCCCCACCGTGGCCTATTCTGTGCTGGTGGTGGCCAAAGTGGAAAAGGGCAA
GTCCAAGAAACTGAAGAGTGTGAAAGAGCTGCTGGGGATCACCATCATGGAAAGAAGCAGCTTCGAGAAG
AATCCCATCGACTTTCTGGAAGCCAAGGGCTACAAAGAAGTGAAAAAGGACCTGATCATCAAGCTGCCTA
AGTACTCCCTGTTCGAGCTGGAAAACGGCCGGAAGAGAATGCTGGCCTCTGCCGGCGAACTGCAGAAGGG
AAACGAACTGGCCCTGCCCTCCAAATATGTGAACTTCCTGTACCTGGCCAGCCACTATGAGAAGCTGAAG
GGCTCCCCCGAGGATAATGAGCAGAAACAGCTGTTTGTGGAACAGCACAAGCACTACCTGGACGAGATCA
TCGAGCAGATCAGCGAGTTCTCCAAGAGAGTGATCCTGGCCGACGCTAATCTGGACAAAGTGCTGTCCGC
CTACAACAAGCACCGGGATAAGCCCATCAGAGAGCAGGCCGAGAATATCATCCACCTGTTTACCCTGACC
AATCTGGGAGCCCCTGCCGCCTTCAAGTACTTTGACACCACCATCGACCGGAAGAGGTACACCAGCACCA
AAGAGGTGCTGGACGCCACCCTGATCCACCAGAGCATCACCGGCCTGTACGAGACACGGATCGACCTGTC
TCAGCTGGGAGGCGACAAGCGACCTGCCGCCACAAAGAAGGCTGGACAGGCTAAGAAGAAGAAAGATTAC
AAAGACGATGACGATAAGGGATCCGGCGCAACAAACTTCTCTCTGCTGAAACAAGCCGGAGATGTCGAAG
AGAATCCTGGACCGACCGAGTACAAGCCCACGGTGCGCCTCGCCACCCGCGACGACGTCCCCAGGGCCGT
ACGCACCCTCGCCGCCGCGTTCGCCGACTACCCCGCCACGCGCCACACCGTCGATCCGGACCGCCACATC
GAGCGGGTCACCGAGCTGCAAGAACTCTTCCTCACGCGCGTCGGGCTCGACATCGGCAAGGTGTGGGTCG
CGGACGACGGCGCCGCGGTGGCGGTCTGGACCACGCCGGAGAGCGTCGAAGCGGGGGCGGTGTTCGCCGA
GATCGGCCCGCGCATGGCCGAGTTGAGCGGTTCCCGGCTGGCCGCGCAGCAACAGATGGAAGGCCTCCTG
GCGCCGCACCGGCCCAAGGAGCCCGCGTGGTTCCTGGCCACCGTCGGAGTCTCGCCCGACCACCAGGGCA
AGGGTCTGGGCAGCGCCGTCGTGCTCCCCGGAGTGGAGGCGGCCGAGCGCGCCGGGGTGCCCGCCTTCCT
GGAGACCTCCGCGCCCCGCAACCTCCCCTTCTACGAGCGGCTCGGCTTCACCGTCACCGCCGACGTCGAG
GTGCCCGAAGGACCGCGCACCTGGTGCATGACCCGCAAGCCCGGTGCCTGAACGCGTTAAGTCGACAATC
AACCTCTGGATTACAAAATTTGTGAAAGATTGACTGGTATTCTTAACTATGTTGCTCCTTTTACGCTATG
TGGATACGCTGCTTTAATGCCTTTGTATCATGCTATTGCTTCCCGTATGGCTTTCATTTTCTCCTCCTTG
TATAAATCCTGGTTGCTGTCTCTTTATGAGGAGTTGTGGCCCGTTGTCAGGCAACGTGGCGTGGTGTGCA
CTGTGTTTGCTGACGCAACCCCCACTGGTTGGGGCATTGCCACCACCTGTCAGCTCCTTTCCGGGACTTT
CGCTTTCCCCCTCCCTATTGCCACGGCGGAACTCATCGCCGCCTGCCTTGCCCGCTGCTGGACAGGGGCT
CGGCTGTTGGGCACTGACAATTCCGTGGTGTTGTCGGGGAAATCATCGTCCTTTCCTTGGCTGCTCGCCT
GTGTTGCCACCTGGATTCTGCGCGGGACGTCCTTCTGCTACGTCCCTTCGGCCCTCAATCCAGCGGACCT
TCCTTCCCGCGGCCTGCTGCCGGCTCTGCGGCCTCTTCCGCGTCTTCGCCTTCGCCCTCAGACGAGTCGG
ATCTCCCTTTGGGCCGCCTCCCCGCGTCGACTTTAAGACCAATGACTTACAAGGCAGCTGTAGATCTTAG
CCACTTTTTAAAAGAAAAGGGGGGACTGGAAGGGCTAATTCACTCCCAACGAAGACAAGATCTGCTTTTT
GCTTGTACTGGGTCTCTCTGGTTAGACCAGATCTGAGCCTGGGAGCTCTCTGGCTAACTAGGGAACCCAC
TGCTTAAGCCTCAATAAAGCTTGCCTTGAGTGCTTCAAGTAGTGTGTGCCCGTCTGTTGTGTGACTCTGG
TAACTAGAGATCCCTCAGACCCTTTTAGTCAGTGTGGAAAATCTCTAGCAGGGCCCGTTTAAACCCGCTG
ATCAGCCTCGACTGTGCCTTCTAGTTGCCAGCCATCTGTTGTTTGCCCCTCCCCCGTGCCTTCCTTGACC
CTGGAAGGTGCCACTCCCACTGTCCTTTCCTAATAAAATGAGGAAATTGCATCGCATTGTCTGAGTAGGT
GTCATTCTATTCTGGGGGGTGGGGTGGGGCAGGACAGCAAGGGGGAGGATTGGGAAGACAATAGCAGGCA
TGCTGGGGATGCGGTGGGCTCTATGGCTTCTGAGGCGGAAAGAACCAGCTGGGGCTCTAGGGGGTATCCC
C
[124 nt withheld, positions 8682-8805]
C
[91 nt withheld, positions 8807-8897]
A
[49 nt withheld, positions 8899-8947]
CCTTTGACGTTGGAGTCCACGTTCTTT
[37 nt withheld, positions 8975-9011]
ACCCTATCTCGGTCTATTCTTTTGATTTATAAGGGATTTTGCCGATTTCGGCCTATTGGTTAAAAAATGA
GCTGATTTAACAAAAATTTAACGCGAATTAATTCTGTGGAATGTGTGTCAGTTAGGGTGTGGAAAGTCCC
CAGGCTCCCCAGCAGGCAGAAGTATGCAAAGCATGCATCTCAATTAGTCAGCAACCAGGTGTGGAAAGTC
CCCAGGCTCCCCAGCAGGCAGAAGTATGCAAAGCATGCATCTCAATTAGTCAGCAACCATAGTCCCGCCC
CTAACTCCGCCCATCCCGCCCCTAACTCCGCCCAGTTCCGCCCATTCTCCGCCCCATGGCTGACTAATTT
TTTTTATTTATGCAGAGGCCGAGGCCGCCTCTGCCTCTGAGCTATTCCAGAAGTAGTGAGGAGGCTTTTT
TGGAGGCCTAGGCTTTTGCAAAAAGCTCCCGGGAGCTTGTATATCCATTTTCGGATCTGATCAGCACGTG
TTGACAATTAATCATCGGCATAGTATATCGGCATAGTATAATACGACAAGGTGAGGAACTAAACCATGGC
CAAGTTGACCAGTGCCGTTCCGGTGCTCACCGCGCGCGACGTCGCCGGAGCGGTCGAGTTCTGGACCGAC
CGGCTCGGGTTCTCCCGGGACTTCGTGGAGGACGACTTCGCCGGTGTGGTCCGGGACGACGTGACCCTGT
TCATCAGCGCGGTCCAGGACCAGGTGGTGCCGGACAACACCCTGGCCTGGGTGTGGGTGCGCGGCCTGGA
CGAGCTGTACGCCGAGTGGTCGGAGGTCGTGTCCACGAACTTCCGGGACGCCTCCGGGCCGGCCATGACC
GAGATCGGCGAGCAGCCGTGGGGGCGGGAGTTCGCCCTGCGCGACCCGGCCGGCAACTGCGTGCACTTCG
TGGCCGAGGAGCAGGACTGACACGTGCTACGAGATTTCGATTCCACCGCCGCCTTCTATGAAAGGTTGGG
CTTCGGAATCGTTTTCCGGGACGCCGGCTGGATGATCCTCCAGCGCGGGGATCTCATGCTGGAGTTCTTC
GCCCACCCCAACTTGTTTATTGCAGCTTATAATGGTTACAAATAAAGCAATAGCATCACAAATTTCACAA
ATAAAGCATTTTTTTCACTGCATTCTAGTTGTGGTTTGTCCAAACTCATCAATGTATCTTATCATGTCTG
TATACCGTCGACCTCTAGCTAGAGCTTGGCGTAATCATGGTCATAGCTGTTTCCTGTGTGAAATTGTTAT
CCGCTCACAATTCCACACAACATACGAGCCGGAAGCATAAAGTGTAAAGCCTGGGGTGCCTAATGAGTGA
GCTAACTCACATTAATTGCGTTGCGCTCACTGCCCGCTTTCCAGTCGGGAAACCTGTCGTGCCAGCTGCA
TTAATGAATCGGCCAACGCGCGGGGAGAGGCGGTTTGCGTATTGGGCGCTCTTCCGCTTCCTCGCTCACT
GACTCGCTGCGCTCGGTCGTTCGGCTGCGGCGAGCGGTATCAGCTCACTCAAAGGCGGTAATACGGTTAT
CCACAGAATCAGGGGATAACGCAGGAAAGAACATGTGAGCAAAAGGCCAGCAAAAGGCCAGGAACCGTAA
AAAGGCCGCGTTGCTGGCGTTTTTCCATAGGCTCCGCCCCCCTGACGAGCATCACAAAAATCGACGCTCA
AGTCAGAGGTGGCGAAACCCGACAGGACTATAAAGATACCAGGCGTTTCCCCCTGGAAGCTCCCTCGTGC
GCTCTCCTGTTCCGACCCTGCCGCTTACCGGATACCTGTCCGCCTTTCTCCCTTCGGGAAGCGTGGCGCT
TTCTCATAGCTCACGCTGTAGGTATCTCAGTTCGGTGTAGGTCGTTCGCTCCAAGCTGGGCTGTGTGCAC
GAACCCCCCGTTCAGCCCGACCGCTGCGCCTTATCCGGTAACTATCGTCTTGAGTCCAACCCGGTAAGAC
ACGACTTATCGCCACTGGCAGCAGCCACTGGTAACAGGATTAGCAGAGCGAGGTATGTAGGCGGTGCTAC
AGAGTTCTTGAAGTGGTGGCCTAACTACGGCTACACTAGAAGAACAGTATTTGGTATCTGCGCTCTGCTG
AAGCCAGTTACCTTCGGAAAAAGAGTTGGTAGCTCTTGATCCGGCAAACAAACCACCGCTGGTAGCGGTG
GTTTTTTTGTTTGCAAGCAGCAGATTACGCGCAGAAAAAAAGGATCTCAAGAAGATCCTTTGATCTTTTC
TACGGGGTCTGACGCTCAGTGGAACGAAAACTCACGTTAAGGGATTTTGGTCATGAGATTATCAAAAAGG
ATCTTCACCTAGATCCTTTTAAATTAAAAATGAAGTTTTAAATCAATCTAAAGTATATATGAGTAAACTT
GGTCTGACAGTTACCAATGCTTAATCAGTGAGGCACCTATCTCAGCGATCTGTCTATTTCGTTCATCCAT
AGTTGCCTGACTCCCCGTCGTGTAGATAACTACGATACGGGAGGGCTTACCATCTGGCCCCAGTGCTGCA
ATGATACCGCGAGACCCACGCTCACCGGCTCCAGATTTATCAGCAATAAACCAGCCAGCCGGAAGGGCCG
AGCGCAGAAGTGGTCCTGCAACTTTATCCGCCTCCATCCAGTCTATTAATTGTTGCCGGGAAGCTAGAGT
AAGTAGTTCGCCAGTTAATAGTTTGCGCAACGTTGTTGCCATTGCTACAGGCATCGTGGTGTCACGCTCG
TCGTTTGGTATGGCTTCATTCAGCTCCGGTTCCCAACGATCAAGGCGAGTTACATGATCCCCCATGTTGT
GCAAAAAAGCGGTTAGCTCCTTCGGTCCTCCGATCGTTGTCAGAAGTAAGTTGGCCGCAGTGTTATCACT
CATGGTTATGGCAGCACTGCATAATTCTCTTACTGTCATGCCATCCGTAAGATGCTTTTCTGTGACTGGT
GAGTACTCAACCAAGTCATTCTGAGAATAGTGTATGCGGCGACCGAGTTGCTCTTGCCCGGCGTCAATAC
GGGATAATACCGCGCCACATAGCAGAACTTTAAAAGTGCTCATCATTGGAAAACGTTCTTCGGGGCGAAA
ACTCTCAAGGATCTTACCGCTGTTGAGATCCAGTTCGATGTAACCCACTCGTGCACCCAACTGATCTTCA
GCATCTTTTACTTTCACCAGCGTTTCTGGGTGAGCAAAAACAGGAAGGCAAAATGCCGCAAAAAAGGGAA
TAAGGGCGACACGGAAATGTTGAATACTCATACTCTTCCTTTTTCAATATTATTGAAGCATTTATCAGGG
TTATTGTCTCATGAGCGGATACATATTTGAATGTATTTAGAAAAATAAACAAATAGGGGTTCCGCGCACA
TTTCCCCGAAAAGTGCCACCTGACGTCGACGGATCGGGAGATCTCCCGATCCCCTATGGTGCACTCTCAG
TACAATCTGCTCTGATGCCGCATAGTTAAGCCAGTATCTGCTCCCTGCTTGTGTGTTGGAGGTCGCTGAG
TAGTGCGCGAGCAAAATTTAAGCTACAACAAGGCAAGGCTTGACCGACAATTGCATGAAGAATCTGCTTA
GGGTTAGGCGTTTTGCGCTGCTTCGCGATGTACGGGCCAGATATACGCGTTGACATTGATTATTGACTAG
TTATTAATAGTAATCAATTACGGGGTCATTAGTTCATAGCCCATATATGGAGTTCCGCGTTACATAACTT
ACGGTAAATGGCCCGCCTGGCTGACCGCCCAACGACCCCCGCCCATTGACGTCAATAATGACGTATGTTC
CCATAGTAACGCCAATAGGGACTTTCCATTGACGTCAATGGGTGGAGTATTTACGGTAAACTGCCCACTT
GGCAGTACATCAAGTGTATCATATGCCAAGTACGCCCCCTATTGACGTCAATGACGGTAAATGGCCCGCC
TGGCATTATGCCCAGTACATGACCTTATGGGACTTTCCTACTTGGCAGTACATCTACGTATTAGTCATCG
CTATTACCATGG
Features (pLannotate 1.2.2; 33 found; start..end, strand, type, name):
    217..397     +  LTR            5' LTR (truncated): truncated 5' long terminal repeat (LTR) from HIV-1
    444..569     +  misc_feature   HIV-1 Ψ: packaging signal of human immunodeficiency virus type 1
    553..916     +  CDS            HIV-1 gag (fragment): gag protein from human immunodeficiency virus 1; gag
   1062..1295    +  misc_feature   RRE: The Rev response element (RRE) of HIV-1 allows for Rev-dependent mRNA export from the nucleus to the cytoplasm.
   1672..1772    +  CDS            Rev (fragment): human immunodeficiency virus 1 (HIV-1) Rev protein; rev; enhances nuclear export of unspliced and incompletely spliced viral mRNAs
   1822..1939    +  misc_feature   cPPT/CTS: central polypurine tract and central termination sequence of HIV-1
   1990..2230    +  promoter       U6 promoter: RNA polymerase III promoter for human U6 snRNA
   2260..2335    +  misc_RNA       gRNA scaffold: guide RNA scaffold for the Streptococcus pyogenes CRISPR/Cas9 system
   2353..2371    +  CDS            small t antigen (fragment): SV40 (simian virus 40) small t antigen
   2397..2608    +  promoter       EF-1α core promoter: core promoter for human elongation factor EF-1α
   2633..6736    +  CDS            Cas9: Cas9 (Csn1) endonuclease from the Streptococcus pyogenes Type II CRISPR/Cas system generates RNA-guided double strand breaks in DNA
   6874..7471    +  CDS            PuroR (fragment): puromycin N-acetyltransferase; pac from Streptomyces; confers resistance to puromycin
   7487..8075    +  misc_feature   WPRE: woodchuck hepatitis virus posttranscriptional regulatory element
   8126..8145    +  misc_feature   cPPT/CTS (fragment): central polypurine tract and central termination sequence of HIV-1
   8147..8380    +  LTR            3' LTR (ΔU3): self-inactivating 3' long terminal repeat (LTR) from HIV-1
   8412..8636    +  polyA_signal   bGH poly(A) signal: bovine growth hormone polyadenylation signal
   8640..8661    +  promoter       SV40 promoter (fragment): SV40 enhancer and early promoter
   8682..9110    +  rep_origin     f1 ori (sequence partly withheld): f1 bacteriophage origin of replication; arrow indicates direction of (+) strand synthesis
   9124..9453    +  promoter       SV40 promoter: SV40 enhancer and early promoter
   9501..9548    +  promoter       EM7 promoter: synthetic bacterial promoter&nbsp
   9567..9941    +  CDS            BleoR: antibiotic-binding protein; Sh ble from Streptoalloteichus hindustanus; confers resistance to bleomycin, phleomycin, and Zeocin™
   9951..10076   +  CDS            ble (fragment): BLE_KLEPN - Experimental evidence at protein level: Swiss-Prot protein existence level 1. Binding protein with a strong affinity to the bleomycin family of antibiotics. Binds to CL990; an antimitotic-antibiotic compound. From Klebsiella pneumoniae.
  10071..10192   +  polyA_signal   SV40 poly(A) signal: SV40 polyadenylation signal
  10263..10285   -  protein_bind   lac operator (fragment): The lac repressor binds to the lac operator to inhibit transcription in E. coli. This inhibition can be relieved by adding lactose or isopropyl-β-D-thiogalactopyranoside (IPTG). lac repressor encoded by lacI
  10289..10319   -  promoter       lac promoter: promoter for the E. coli lac operon
  10334..10355   -  protein_bind   CAP binding site: CAP binding activates transcription in the presence of cAMP. E. coli catabolite activator protein
  10368..10460   -  CDS            lacI (fragment): lac repressor; lacI; The lac repressor binds to the lac operator to inhibit transcription in E. coli. This inhibition can be relieved by adding lactose or isopropyl-β-D-thiogalactopyranoside (IPTG).
  10643..11231   -  rep_origin     ori: high-copy-number ColE1/pMB1/pBR322/pUC origin of replication
  11402..12262   -  CDS            AmpR: β-lactamase; bla; confers resistance to ampicillin, carbenicillin, and related antibiotics
  12263..12367   -  promoter       AmpR promoter: bla
  12426..12478   -  misc_feature   bom (fragment): basis of mobility region from pBR322
  12633..13012   +  enhancer       CMV enhancer: human cytomegalovirus immediate early enhancer
  13013..199     +  promoter       CMV promoter (across the origin): human cytomegalovirus (CMV) immediate early promoter
