[The description below was written by a language model from this plasmid's Addgene catalogue record and pLannotate feature annotations shown in this document.]
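Description:
pLentiCRISPR v2 puro hGSDME gRNA1 is a 13 kb all-in-one lentiviral CRISPR plasmid built on the pLentiCRISPR v2 backbone and intended to knock out human gasdermin E (GSDME, also known as DFNA5) in human cells. It is propagated in E. coli through a high-copy ColE1/pUC-type origin with ampicillin selection (AmpR). The backbone also carries an f1 origin and an SV40/EM7-driven bleomycin/Zeocin resistance cassette that lies outside the viral transfer region.

The transfer cassette has a third-generation, self-inactivating layout. A CMV enhancer/promoter is fused to a truncated HIV-1 5' LTR and drives production of the genomic RNA in packaging cells. This is followed by the Ψ packaging signal, the RRE for Rev-dependent nuclear export, and the cPPT/CTS, which aids nuclear import. The cassette ends in a ΔU3 3' LTR, which disables LTR promoter activity after integration.

Between these elements, a human U6 Pol III promoter expresses the GSDME-targeting spacer joined to the Streptococcus pyogenes gRNA scaffold. An EF-1α core promoter drives S. pyogenes Cas9, with a puromycin N-acetyltransferase coding sequence downstream of it. The element linking Cas9 and PuroR is not annotated in the feature table, although the arrangement suggests they are co-expressed from one transcript. A WPRE enhances transcript expression.

After packaging and transduction, the integrated provirus supplies both the nuclease and the guide. Puromycin selects transduced cells, in which Cas9-induced double-strand breaks disrupt GSDME. The name suggests this is one of a set of guides against the gene. The associated publication concerns gasdermin E in tumour suppression and anti-tumour immunity.
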