Addgene plasmid #223519: pLentiCRISPR v2 puro hGSDME gRNA1
Purpose: knocking out hGSDME in human cells
Depositing lab: Judy Lieberman. Depositing organization: Boston Children's Hospital. Publication: Gasdermin E suppresses tumour growth by activating anti-tumour immunity. Zhang Z, Zhang Y, Xia S, Kong Q, Li S, Liu X, Junqueira C, Meza-Sosa KF, Mok TMY, Ansara J, Sengupta S, Yao Y, Wu H, Lieberman J. Nature. 2020 Mar;579(7799):415-420. doi: 10.1038/s41586-020-2071-9. Epub 2020 Mar 11. PubMed 32188940.
Backbone
  Vector backbone: pLentiCRISPR v2
  Vector type: Mammalian Expression, Lentiviral, CRISPR
Growth in bacteria
  Bacterial resistance: Ampicillin, 100 μg/mL
  Growth temperature: 37°C
  Growth strain: NEB Stable
  Copy number: Unknown
Gene/Insert
  Gene/Insert name: GSDME
  gRNA/shRNA sequence: TAAGTTACAGCTTCTAAGTC
  Species: H. sapiens (human)
  Entrez Gene: GSDME (a.k.a. DFNA5, ICERE-1)
Terms and licenses: Academic/Nonprofit Terms; Industry Terms: Not Available to Industry
How to cite: pLentiCRISPR v2 puro hGSDME gRNA1 was a gift from Judy Lieberman (Addgene plasmid # 223519 ; http://n2t.net/addgene:223519 ; RRID:Addgene_223519)
